>Addgene plasmid #166661 | pGY466 | depositor full sequence | sequence record 323465 | pGY466 sequence 7134 bps
GACGAAAGGGCCTCGTGATACGCCTATTTTTATAGGTTAATGTCATGATAATAATGGTTTCTTAGGACGG
ATCGCTTGCCTGTAACTTACACGCGCCTCGTATCTTTTAATGATGGAATAATTTGGGAATTTACTCTGTG
TTTATTTATTTTTATGTTTTGTATTTGGATTTTAGAAAGTAAATAAAGAAGGTAGAAGAGTTACGGAATG
AAGAAAAAAAAATAAACAAAGGTTTAAAAAATTTCAACAAAAAGCGTACTTTACATATATATTTATTAGA
CAAGAAAAGCAGATTAAATAGATATACATTCGATTAACGATAAGTAAAATGTAAAATCACAGGATTTTCG
TGTGTGGTCTTCTACACAGACAAGATGAAACAATTCGGCATTAATACCTGAGAGCAGGAAGAGCAAGATA
AAAGGTAGTATTTGTTGGCGATCCCCCTAGAGTCTTTTACATCTTCGGAAAACAAAAACTATTTTTTCTT
TAATTTCTTTTTTTACTTTCTATTTTTAATTTATATATTTATATTAAAAAATTTAAATTATAATTATTTT
TATAGCACGTGATGAAAAGGACCCAGGTGGCACTTTTCGGGGAAATGTGCGCGGAACCCCTATTTGTTTA
TTTTTCTAAATACATTCAAATATGTATCCGCTCATGAGACAATAACCCTGATAAATGCTTCAATAATATT
GAAAAAGGAAGAGTATGAGTATTCAACATTTCCGTGTCGCCCTTATTCCCTTTTTTGCGGCATTTTGCCT
TCCTGTTTTTGCTCACCCAGAAACGCTGGTGAAAGTAAAAGATGCTGAAGATCAGTTGGGTGCACGAGTG
GGTTACATCGAACTGGATCTCAACAGCGGTAAGATCCTTGAGAGTTTTCGCCCCGAAGAACGTTTTCCAA
TGATGAGCACTTTTAAAGTTCTGCTATGTGGCGCGGTATTATCCCGTATTGACGCCGGGCAAGAGCAACT
CGGTCGCCGCATACACTATTCTCAGAATGACTTGGTTGAGTACTCACCAGTCACAGAAAAGCATCTTACG
GATGGCATGACAGTAAGAGAATTATGCAGTGCTGCCATAACCATGAGTGATAACACTGCGGCCAACTTAC
TTCTGACAACGATCGGAGGACCGAAGGAGCTAACCGCTTTTTTGCACAACATGGGGGATCATGTAACTCG
CCTTGATCGTTGGGAACCGGAGCTGAATGAAGCCATACCAAACGACGAGCGTGACACCACGATGCCTGTA
GCAATGGCAACAACGTTGCGCAAACTATTAACTGGCGAACTACTTACTCTAGCTTCCCGGCAACAATTAA
TAGACTGGATGGAGGCGGATAAAGTTGCAGGACCACTTCTGCGCTCGGCCCTTCCGGCTGGCTGGTTTAT
TGCTGATAAATCTGGAGCCGGTGAGCGTGGGTCTCGCGGTATCATTGCAGCACTGGGGCCAGATGGTAAG
CCCTCCCGTATCGTAGTTATCTACACGACGGGGAGTCAGGCAACTATGGATGAACGAAATAGACAGATCG
CTGAGATAGGTGCCTCACTGATTAAGCATTGGTAACTGTCAGACCAAGTTTACTCATATATACTTTAGAT
TGATTTAAAACTTCATTTTTAATTTAAAAGGATCTAGGTGAAGATCCTTTTTGATAATCTCATGACCAAA
ATCCCTTAACGTGAGTTTTCGTTCCACTGAGCGTCAGACCCCGTAGAAAAGATCAAAGGATCTTCTTGAG
ATCCTTTTTTTCTGCGCGTAATCTGCTGCTTGCAAACAAAAAAACCACCGCTACCAGCGGTGGTTTGTTT
GCCGGATCAAGAGCTACCAACTCTTTTTCCGAAGGTAACTGGCTTCAGCAGAGCGCAGATACCAAATACT
GTCCTTCTAGTGTAGCCGTAGTTAGGCCACCACTTCAAGAACTCTGTAGCACCGCCTACATACCTCGCTC
TGCTAATCCTGTTACCAGTGGCTGCTGCCAGTGGCGATAAGTCGTGTCTTACCGGGTTGGACTCAAGACG
ATAGTTACCGGATAAGGCGCAGCGGTCGGGCTGAACGGGGGGTTCGTGCACACAGCCCAGCTTGGAGCGA
ACGACCTACACCGAACTGAGATACCTACAGCGTGAGCTATGAGAAAGCGCCACGCTTCCCGAAGGGAGAA
AGGCGGACAGGTATCCGGTAAGCGGCAGGGTCGGAACAGGAGAGCGCACGAGGGAGCTTCCAGGGGGAAA
CGCCTGGTATCTTTATAGTCCTGTCGGGTTTCGCCACCTCTGACTTGAGCGTCGATTTTTGTGATGCTCG
TCAGGGGGGCGGAGCCTATGGAAAAACGCCAGCAACGCGGCCTTTTTACGGTTCCTGGCCTTTTGCTGGC
CTTTTGCTCACATGTTCTTTCCTGCGTTATCCCCTGATTCTGTGGATAACCGTATTACCGCCTTTGAGTG
AGCTGATACCGCTCGCCGCAGCCGAACGACCGAGCGCAGCGAGTCAGTGAGCGAGGAAGCGGAAGAGCGC
CCAATACGCAAACCGCCTCTCCCCGCGCGTTGGCCGATTCATTAATGCAGCTGGCACGACAGGTTTCCCG
ACTGGAAAGCGGGCAGTGAGCGCAACGCAATTAATGTGAGTTACCTCACTCATTAGGCACCCCAGGCTTT
ACACTTTATGCTTCCGGCTCCTATGTTGTGTGGAATTGTGAGCGGATAACAATTTCACACAGGAAACAGC
TATGACCATGATTACGCCAAGCGCGCAATTAACCCTCACTAAAGGGAACAAAAGCTGGAGCTCCGGATGC
AAGGGTTCGAATCCCTTAGCTCTCATTATTTTTTGCTTTTTCTCTTGAGGTCACATGATCGCAAAATGGC
AAATGGCACGTGAAGCTGTCGATATTGGGGAACTGTGGTGGTTGGCAAATGACTAATTAAGTTAGTCAAG
GCGCCATCCTCATGAAAACTGTGTAACATAATAACCGAAGTGTCGAAAAGGTGGCACCTTGTCCAATTGA
ACACGCTCGATGAAAAAAATAAGATATATATAAGGTTAAGTAAAGCGTCTGTTAGAAAGGAAGTTTTTCC
TTTTTCTTGCTCTCTTGTCTTTTCATCTACTATTTCCTTCGTGTAATACAGGGTCGTCAGATACATAGAT
ACAATTCTATTACCCCCATCCATACTCTAGAACTAGTGGATCCCCCGGGCTGCAGGAATTCGATATCAAG
CTTATCGATACCGTCGACCTCGACATGAGAGGTTCACATCATCACCACCATCACGGTTCTTTAGCAACAA
CTCTGGAAAGAATCGAGAAAAACTTCGTCATCACGGACCCGAGGCTACCCGACAACCCTATCATTTTCGC
ATCCGACTCTTTTTTACAATTAACTGAATATTCTAGAGAAGAAATTCTGGGCCGTAATTGTAGGTTTTTA
CAGGGTCCAGAAACAGATAGAGCAACAGTTAGAAAGATTAGAGATGCTATTGATAATCAGACTGAGGTAA
CAGTTCAACTAATAAACTATACTAAATCCGGGAAGAAATTTTGGAATGTCTTCCACTTACAGCCAATGAG
AGATTACAAAGGTGATGTCCAGTATTTTATCGGAGTTCAGTTAGACGGCACAGAACGTCTGCACGGTGCC
GCGGAGAGGGAAGCTGTTTGTCTTATTAAGAAAACCGCATTTCAAATCGACAGTGATGAGGTTCGCAAGA
ACCTGATGGACATGTTCAGGGATCGCCAGGCGTTTTCTGAGCATACCTGGAAAATGCTTCTGTCCGTTTG
CCGGTCGTGGGCGGCATGGTGCAAGTTGAATAACCGGAAATGGTTTCCCGCAGAACCTGAAGATGTTCGC
GATTATCTTCTATATCTTCAGGCGCGCGGTCTGGCAGTAAAAACTATCCAGCAACATTTGGGCCAGCTAA
ACATGCTTCATCGTCGGTCCGGGCTGCCACGACCAAGTGACAGCAATGCTGTTTCACTGGTTATGCGGCG
GATCCGAAAAGAAAACGTTGATGCCGGTGAACGTGCAAAACAGGCTCTAGCGTTCGAACGCACTGATTTC
GACCAGGTTCGTTCACTCATGGAAAATAGCGATCGCTGCCAGGATATACGTAATCTGGCATTTCTGGGGA
TTGCTTATAACACCCTGTTACGTATAGCCGAAATTGCCAGGATCAGGGTTAAAGATATCTCACGTACTGA
CGGTGGGAGAATGTTAATCCATATTGGCAGAACGAAAACGCTGGTTAGCACCGCAGGTGTAGAGAAGGCA
CTTAGCCTGGGGGTAACTAAACTGGTCGAGCGATGGATTTCCGTCTCTGGTGTAGCTGATGATCCGAATA
ACTACCTGTTTTGCCGGGTCAGAAAAAATGGTGTTGCCGCGCCATCTGCCACCAGCCAGCTATCAACTCG
CGCCCTGGAAGGGATTTTTGAAGCAACTCATCGATTGATTTACGGCGCTAAGGATGACTCTGGTCAGAGA
TACCTGGCCTGGTCTGGACACAGTGCCCGTGTCGGAGCCGCGCGAGATATGGCCCGCGCTGGAGTTTCAA
TACCGGAGATCATGCAAGCTGGTGGCTGGACCAATGTAAATATTGTCATGAACTATATCCGTAACCTGGA
TAGTGAAACAGGGGCAATGGTGCGCCTGCTGGCAGCTGGCGATTAGCCATTAACGCGTAAATGATTGCTA
TAATTATTTGATATTTATGGTGACATATGAGAAAGGATTTCAACATCGACGGAAAATATGTAGTGCTGTC
TGTAAGCACTAATATTCAGTCGCCAGCCGTCATTGTCACTGTAAAGCTGAGCGATAGAATGCCTGATATT
GACTCAATATCCGTTGCGTTTCCTGTCAAAAGTATGCGTAGTGCTGAACATTTCGTGATGAATGCCACCG
AGGAAGAAGCACGGCGCGGTTTTGCTAAAGTGATGTCTGAGTTTGGCGAACTCTTGGGTAAGGTTGGAAT
TGTCGACCTCGAGTCATGTAATTAGTTATGTCACGCTTACATTCACGCCCTCCCCCCACATCCGCTCTAA
CCGAAAAGGAAGGAGTTAGACAACCTGAAGTCTAGGTCCCTATTTATTTTTTTATAGTTATGTTAGTATT
AAGAACGTTATTTATATTTCAAATTTTTCTTTTTTTTCTGTACAGACGCGTGTACGCATGTAACATTATA
CTGAAAACCTTGCTTGAGAAGGTTTTGGGACGCTCGAAGGCTTTAATTTGCGGCCGGTACCCAATTCGCC
CTATAGTGAGTCGTATTACGCGCGCTCACTGGCCGTCGTTTTACAACGTCGTGACTGGGAAAACCCTGGC
GTTACCCAACTTAATCGCCTTGCAGCACATCCCCCTTTCGCCAGCTGGCGTAATAGCGAAGAGGCCCGCA
CCGATCGCCCTTCCCAACAGTTGCGCAGCCTGAATGGCGAATGGCGCG
[124 nt withheld, positions 5439-5562]
C
[91 nt withheld, positions 5564-5654]
A
[49 nt withheld, positions 5656-5704]
CCTTTGACGTTGGAGTCCACGTTCTTT
[37 nt withheld, positions 5732-5768]
ACCCTATCTCGGTCTATTCTTTTGATTTATAAGGGATTTTGCCGATTTCGGCCTATTGGTTAAAAAATGA
GCTGATTTAACAAAAATTTAACGCGAATTTTAACAAAATATTAACGTTTACAATTTCCTGATGCGGTATT
TTCTCCTTACGCATCTGTGCGGTATTTCACACCGCATAGGCAAGTGCACAAACAATACTTAAATAAATAC
TACTCAGTAATAACCTATTTCTTAGCATTTTTGACGAAATTTGCTATTTTGTTAGAGTCTTTTACACCAT
TTGTCTCCACACCTCCGCTTACATCAACACCAATAACGCCATTTAATCTAAGCGCATCACCAACATTTTC
TGGCGTCAGTCCACCAGCTAACATAAAATGTAAGCTTTCGGGGCTCTCTTGCCTTCCAACCCAGTCAGAA
ATCGAGTTCCAATCCAAAAGTTCACCTGTCCCACCTGCTTCTGAATCAAACAAGGGAATAAACGAATGAG
GTTTCTGTGAAGCTGCACTGAGTAGTATGTTGCAGTCTTTTGGAAATACGAGTCTTTTAATAACTGGCAA
ACCGAGGAACTCTTGGTATTCTTGCCACGACTCATCTCCATGCAGTTGGACGATATCAATGCCGTAATCA
TTGACCAGAGCCAAAACATCCTCCTTAGGTTGATTACGAAACACGCCAACCAAGTATTTCGGAGTGCCTG
AACTATTTTTATATGCTTTTACAAGACTTGAAATTTTCCTTGCAATAACCGGGTCAATTGTTCTCTTTCT
ATTGGGCACACATATAATACCCAGCAAGTCAGCATCGGAATCTAGAGCACATTCTGCGGCCTCTGTGCTC
TGCAAGCCGCAAACTTTCACCAATGGACCAGAACTACCTGTGAAATTAATAACAGACATACTCCAAGCTG
CCTTTGTGTGCTTAATCACGTATACTCACGTGCTCAATAGTCACCAATGCCCTCCCTCTTGGCCCTCTCC
TTTTCTTTTTTCGACCGAATTAATTCTTAATCGGCAAAAAAAGAAAAGCTCCGGATCAAGATTGTACGTA
AGGTGACAAGCTATTTTTCAATAAAGAATATCTTCCACTACTGCCATCTGGCGTCATAACTGCAAAGTAC
ACATATATTACGATGCTGTCTATTAAATGCTTCCTATATTATATATATAGTAATGTCGTTTATGGTGCAC
TCTCAGTACAATCTGCTCTGATGCCGCATAGTTAAGCCAGCCCCGACACCCGCCAACACCCGCTGACGCG
CCCTGACGGGCTTGTCTGCTCCCGGCATCCGCTTACAGACAAGCTGTGACCGTCTCCGGGAGCTGCATGT
GTCAGAGGTTTTCACCGTCATCACCGAAACGCGCGA
Features (pLannotate 1.2.2; 22 found; start..end, strand, type, name):
     70..573     -  misc_feature   CEN/ARS: S. cerevisiae CEN6 centromere fused to an autonomously replicating sequence
    610..714     +  promoter       AmpR promoter: bla
    715..1575    +  CDS            AmpR: β-lactamase; bla; confers resistance to ampicillin, carbenicillin, and related antibiotics
   1746..2334    +  rep_origin     ori: high-copy-number ColE1/pMB1/pBR322/pUC origin of replication
   2517..2609    +  CDS            lacI (fragment): lac repressor; lacI; The lac repressor binds to the lac operator to inhibit transcription in E. coli. This inhibition can be relieved by adding lactose or isopropyl-β-D-thiogalactopyranoside (IPTG).
   2622..2643    +  protein_bind   CAP binding site: CAP binding activates transcription in the presence of cAMP. E. coli catabolite activator protein
   2658..2688    +  promoter       lac promoter: promoter for the E. coli lac operon
   2696..2712    +  protein_bind   lac operator: The lac repressor binds to the lac operator to inhibit transcription in E. coli. This inhibition can be relieved by adding lactose or isopropyl-β-D-thiogalactopyranoside (IPTG). lac repressor encoded by lacI
   2757..2775    +  promoter       T3 promoter: promoter for bacteriophage T3 RNA polymerase
   2826..3175    +  promoter       MET17 promoter: S. cerevisiae MET17; expression is repressed by methionine; MET15; MET25
   3175..3243    +  misc_feature   MCS (fragment): pBluescript multiple cloning site
   3302..3619    +  CDS            miniSOG: miniSOG is a basic (constitutively fluorescent) cyan fluorescent protein published in 2011, derived from Arabidopsis thaliana. It requires the cofactor flavin for fluorescence.
   3692..4666    +  CDS            Cre (fragment): site-specific recombinase Cre is a site-specific recombinase from bacteriophage P1. Recombination occurs at loxP sequences.
   4984..5231    +  terminator     CYC1 terminator: S. cerevisiae CYC1; transcription terminator for CYC1
   5250..5268    -  promoter       T7 promoter: promoter for bacteriophage T7 RNA polymerase
   5276..5431    +  CDS            lacZα (fragment): LacZα fragment of β-galactosidase; lacZ fragment
   5439..5894    +  rep_origin     f1 ori (sequence partly withheld): f1 bacteriophage origin of replication; arrow indicates direction of (+) strand synthesis
   5895..5946    -  misc_feature   bom (fragment): basis of mobility region from pBR322
   5993..6667    -  CDS            TRP1: phosphoribosylanthranilate isomerase, required for tryptophan biosynthesis; S. cerevisiae TRP1; yeast auxotrophic marker
   6668..6948    -  promoter       TRP1 promoter: S. cerevisiae TRP1
   6949..6998    -  misc_feature   bom (fragment): basis of mobility region from pBR322
   7100..1       -  CDS            rop (fragment) (across the origin): Rop protein, which maintains plasmids at low copy number; rop
