>Addgene plasmid #166661 | pGY466 | addgene full sequence | sequence record 328895 | Addgene NGS Result
GACGAAAGGGCCTCGTGATACGCCTATTTTTATAGGTTAATGTCATGATAATAATGGTTTCTTAGACGGA
TCGCTTGCCTGTAACTTACACGCGCCTCGTATCTTTTAATGATGGAATAATTTGGGAATTTACTCTGTGT
TTATTTATTTTTATGTTTTGTATTTGGATTTTAGAAAGTAAATAAAGAAGGTAGTAGAGTTACGGAATGA
AGAAAAAAAAATAAACAAAGGTTTAAAAAATTTCAACAAAAAGCGTACTTTACATATATATTTATTAGAC
AAGAAAAGCAGATTAAATAGATATACATTCGATTAACGATAAGTAAAATGTAAAATCACAGGATTTTCGT
GTGTGGTCTTCTACACAGACAAGATGAAACAATTCGGCATTAATACCTGAGAGCAGGAAGAGCAAGATAA
AAGGTAGTATTTGTTGGCGATCCCCCTAGAGTCTTTTACATCTTCGGAAAACAAAAACTATTTTTTCTTT
AATTTCTTTTTTTACTTTCTATTTTTAATTTATATATTTATATTAAAAAATTTAAATTATAATTATTTTT
ATAGCACGTGATGAAAAGGACCCAGGTGGCACTTTTCGGGGAAATGTGCGCGGAACCCCTATTTGTTTAT
TTTTCTAAATACATTCAAATATGTATCCGCTCATGAGACAATAACCCTGATAAATGCTTCAATAATATTG
AAAAAGGAAGAGTATGAGTATTCAACATTTCCGTGTCGCCCTTATTCCCTTTTTTGCGGCATTTTGCCTT
CCTGTTTTTGCTCACCCAGAAACGCTGGTGAAAGTAAAAGATGCTGAAGATCAGTTGGGTGCACGAGTGG
GTTACATCGAACTGGATCTCAACAGCGGTAAGATCCTTGAGAGTTTTCGCCCCGAAGAACGTTTTCCAAT
GATGAGCACTTTTAAAGTTCTGCTATGTGGCGCGGTATTATCCCGTATTGACGCCGGGCAAGAGCAACTC
GGTCGCCGCATACACTATTCTCAGAATGACTTGGTTGAGTACTCACCAGTCACAGAAAAGCATCTTACGG
ATGGCATGACAGTAAGAGAATTATGCAGTGCTGCCATAACCATGAGTGATAACACTGCGGCCAACTTACT
TCTGACAACGATCGGAGGACCGAAGGAGCTAACCGCTTTTTTGCACAACATGGGGGATCATGTAACTCGC
CTTGATCGTTGGGAACCGGAGCTGAATGAAGCCATACCAAACGACGAGCGTGACACCACGATGCCTGTAG
CAATGGCAACAACGTTGCGCAAACTATTAACTGGCGAACTACTTACTCTAGCTTCCCGGCAACAATTAAT
AGACTGGATGGAGGCGGATAAAGTTGCAGGACCACTTCTGCGCTCGGCCCTTCCGGCTGGCTGGTTTATT
GCTGATAAATCTGGAGCCGGTGAGCGTGGGTCTCGCGGTATCATTGCAGCACTGGGGCCAGATGGTAAGC
CCTCCCGTATCGTAGTTATCTACACGACGGGGAGTCAGGCAACTATGGATGAACGAAATAGACAGATCGC
TGAGATAGGTGCCTCACTGATTAAGCATTGGTAACTGTCAGACCAAGTTTACTCATATATACTTTAGATT
GATTTAAAACTTCATTTTTAATTTAAAAGGATCTAGGTGAAGATCCTTTTTGATAATCTCATGACCAAAA
TCCCTTAACGTGAGTTTTCGTTCCACTGAGCGTCAGACCCCGTAGAAAAGATCAAAGGATCTTCTTGAGA
TCCTTTTTTTCTGCGCGTAATCTGCTGCTTGCAAACAAAAAAACCACCGCTACCAGCGGTGGTTTGTTTG
CCGGATCAAGAGCTACCAACTCTTTTTCCGAAGGTAACTGGCTTCAGCAGAGCGCAGATACCAAATACTG
TTCTTCTAGTGTAGCCGTAGTTAGGCCACCACTTCAAGAACTCTGTAGCACCGCCTACATACCTCGCTCT
GCTAATCCTGTTACCAGTGGCTGCTGCCAGTGGCGATAAGTCGTGTCTTACCGGGTTGGACTCAAGACGA
TAGTTACCGGATAAGGCGCAGCGGTCGGGCTGAACGGGGGGTTCGTGCACACAGCCCAGCTTGGAGCGAA
CGACCTACACCGAACTGAGATACCTACAGCGTGAGCTATGAGAAAGCGCCACGCTTCCCGAAGGGAGAAA
GGCGGACAGGTATCCGGTAAGCGGCAGGGTCGGAACAGGAGAGCGCACGAGGGAGCTTCCAGGGGGAAAC
GCCTGGTATCTTTATAGTCCTGTCGGGTTTCGCCACCTCTGACTTGAGCGTCGATTTTTGTGATGCTCGT
CAGGGGGGCGGAGCCTATGGAAAAACGCCAGCAACGCGGCCTTTTTACGGTTCCTGGCCTTTTGCTGGCC
TTTTGCTCACATGTTCTTTCCTGCGTTATCCCCTGATTCTGTGGATAACCGTATTACCGCCTTTGAGTGA
GCTGATACCGCTCGCCGCAGCCGAACGACCGAGCGCAGCGAGTCAGTGAGCGAGGAAGCGGAAGAGCGCC
CAATACGCAAACCGCCTCTCCCCGCGCGTTGGCCGATTCATTAATGCAGCTGGCACGACAGGTTTCCCGA
CTGGAAAGCGGGCAGTGAGCGCAACGCAATTAATGTGAGTTAGCTCACTCATTAGGCACCCCAGGCTTTA
CACTTTATGCTTCCGGCTCGTATGTTGTGTGGAATTGTGAGCGGATAACAATTTCACACAGGAAACAGCT
ATGACCATGATTACGCCAAGCGCGCAATTAACCCTCACTAAAGGGAACAAAAGCTGGAGCTCCGGATGCA
AGGGTTCGAATCCCTTAGCTCTCATTATTTTTTGCTTTTTCTCTTGAGGTCACATGATCGCAAAATGGCA
AATGGCACGTGAAGCTGTCGATATTGGGGAACTGTGGTGGTTGGCTAAAACCAAATTAAGTTAGTCAAGG
CGCCATCCTCATAAAAACTGTGTAACATAATAACCGAAGTGTCGAAAAGGTGGCACCTTGTCCAATTGAA
CACGCTCGATGAAAAAAATAAGATATATATAAGGTTAAGTAAAGCGTCTGTTAGAAAGGAAGTTTTTCCT
TTTTCTTGCTCTCTTGTCTTTTCATCTACTATTTCCTTCGTGTAATACAGGGTCGTCAGATACATAGATA
CAATTCTATTACCCCCATCCATACTCTAGAACTAGTGGATCCCCCGGGCTGCAGGAATTCGATATCAAGC
TTATCGATACCGTCGACCTCGACATGAGAGGTTCACATCATCACCACCATCACGGTTCTTTAGCAACAAC
TCTGGAAAGAATCGAGAAAAACTTCGTCATCACGGACCCGAGGCTACCCGACAACCCTATCATTTTCGCA
TCCGACTCTTTTTTACAATTAACTGAATATTCTAGAGAAGAAATTCTGGGCCGTAATTGTAGGTTTTTAC
AGGGTCCAGAAACAGATAGAGCAACAGTTAGAAAGATTAGAGATGCTATTGATAATCAGACTGAGGTAAC
AGTTCAACTAATAAACTATACTAAATCCGGGAAGAAATTTTGGAATGTCTTCCACTTACAGCCAATGAGA
GATTACAAAGGTGATGTCCAGTATTTTATCGGAGTTCAGTTAGACGGCACAGAACGTCTGCACGGTGCCG
CGGAGAGGGAAGCTGTTTGTCTTATTAAGAAAACCGCATTTCAAATCGACAGTGATGAGGTTCGCAAGAA
CCTGATGGACATGTTCAGGGATCGCCAGGCGTTTTCTGAGCATACCTGGAAAATGCTTCTGTCCGTTTGC
CGGTCGTGGGCGGCATGGTGCAAGTTGAATAACCGGAAATGGTTTCCCGCAGAACCTGAAGATGTTCGCG
ATTATCTTCTATATCTTCAGGCGCGCGGTCTGGCAGTAAAAACTATCCAGCAACATTTGGGCCAGCTAAA
CATGCTTCATCGTCGGTCCGGGCTGCCACGACCAAGTGACAGCAATGCTGTTTCACTGGTTATGCGGCGG
ATCCGAAAAGAAAACGTTGATGCCGGTGAACGTGCAAAACAGGCTCTAGCGTTCGAACGCACTGATTTCG
ACCAGGTTCGTTCACTCATGGAAAATAGCGATCGCTGCCAGGATATACGTAATCTGGCATTTCTGGGGAT
TGCTTATAACACCCTGTTACGTATAGCCGAAATTGCCAGGATCAGGGTTAAAGATATCTCACGTACTGAC
GGTGGGAGAATGTTAATCCATATTGGCAGAACGAAAACGCTGGTTAGCACCGCAGGTGTAGAGAAGGCAC
TTAGCCTGGGGGTAACTAAACTGGTCGAGCGATGGATTTCCGTCTCTGGTGTAGCTGATGATCCGAATAA
CTACCTGTTTTGCCGGGTCAGAAAAAATGGTGTTGCCGCGCCATCTGCCACCAGCCAGCTATCAACTCGC
GCCCTGGAAGGGATTTTTGAAGCAACTCATCGATTGATTTACGGCGCTAAGGATGACTCTGGTCAGAGAT
ACCTGGCCTGGTCTGGACACAGTGCCCGTGTCGGAGCCGCGCGAGATATGGCCCGCGCTGGAGTTTCAAT
ACCGGAGATCATGCAAGCTGGTGGCTGGACCAATGTAAATATTGTCATGAACTATATCCGTAACCTGGAT
AGTGAAACAGGGGCAATGGTGCGCCTGCTGGCAGCTGGCGATTAGCCATTAACGCGTAAATGATTGCTAT
AATTATTTGATATTTATGGTGACATATGAGAAAGGATTTCAACATCGACGGAAAATATGTAGTGCTGTCT
GTAAGCACTAATATTCAGTCGCCAGCCGTCATTGTCACTGTAAAGCTGAGCGATAGAATGCCTGATATTG
ACTCAATATCCGTTGCGTTTCCTGTCAAAAGTATGCGTAGTGCTGAACATTTCGTGATGAATGCCACCGA
GGAAGAAGCACGGCGCGGTTTTGCTAAAGTGATGTCTGAGTTTGGCGAACTCTTGGGTAAGGTTGGAATT
GTCGACCTCGAGTCATGTAATTAGTTATGTCACGCTTACATTCACGCCCTCCCCCCACATCCGCTCTAAC
CGAAAAGGAAGGAGTTAGACAACCTGAAGTCTAGGTCCCTATTTATTTTTTTATAGTTATGTTAGTATTA
AGAACGTTATTTATATTTCAAATTTTTCTTTTTTTTCTGTACAGACGCGTGTACGCATGTAACATTATAC
TGAAAACCTTGCTTGAGAAGGTTTTGGGACGCTCGAAGGCTTTAATTTGCGGCCGGTACCCAATTCGCCC
TATAGTGAGTCGTATTAGGCGCGCTCACTGGCCGTCGTTTTACAACGTCGTGACTGGGAAAACCCTGGCG
TTACCCAACTTAATCGCCTTGCAGCACATCCCCCTTTCGCCAGCTGGCGTAATAGCGAAGAGGCCCGCAC
CGATCGCCCTTCCCAACAGTTGCGCAGCCTGAATGGCGAATGG
[124 nt withheld, positions 5434-5557]
C
[91 nt withheld, positions 5559-5649]
A
[49 nt withheld, positions 5651-5699]
CCTTTGACGTTGGAGTCCACGTTCTTT
[37 nt withheld, positions 5727-5763]
ACCCTATCTCGGTCTATTCTTTTGATTTATAAGGGATTTTGCCGATTTCGGCCTATTGGTTAAAAAATGA
GCTGATTTAACAAAAATTTAACGCGAATTTTAACAAAATATTAACGCTTACAATTTCCTGATGCGGTATT
TTCTCCTTACGCATCTGTGCGGTATTTCACACCGCATAGATCGGCAAGTGCACAAACAATACTTAAATAA
ATACTACTCAGTAATAACCTATTTCTTAGCATTTTTGACGAAATTTGCTATTTTGTTAGAGTCTTTTACA
CCATTTGTCTCCACACCTCCGCTTACATCAACACCAATAACGCCATTTAATCTAAGCGCATCACCAACAT
TTTCTGGCGTCAGTCCACCAGCTAACATAAAATGTAAGCTTTCGGGGCTCTCTTGCCTTCCAACCCAGTC
AGAAATCGAGTTCCAATCCAAAAGTTCACCTGTCCCACCTGCTTCTGAATCAAACAAGGGAATAAACGAA
TGAGGTTTCTGTGAAGCTGCACTGAGTAGTATGTTGCAGTCTTTTGGAAATACGAGTCTTTTAATAACTG
GCAAACCGAGGAACTCTTGGTATTCTTGCCACGACTCATCTCCATGCAGTTGGACGATATCAATGCCGTA
ATCATTGACCAGAGCCAAAACATCCTCCTTAGGTTGATTACGAAACACGCCAACCAAGTATTTCGGAGTG
CCTGAACTATTTTTATATGCTTTTACAAGACTTGAAATTTTCCTTGCAATAACCGGGTCAATTGTTCTCT
TTCTATTGGGCACACATATAATACCCAGCAAGTCAGCATCGGAATCTAGAGCACATTCTGCGGCCTCTGT
GCTCTGCAAGCCGCAAACTTTCACCAATGGACCAGAACTACCTGTGAAATTAATAACAGACATACTCCAA
GCTGCCTTTGTGTGCTTAATCACGTATACTCACGTGCTCAATAGTCACCAATGCCCTCCCTCTTGGCCCT
CTCCTTTTCTTTTTTCGACCGAATTAATTCTTAATCGGCAAAAAAAGAAAAGCTCCGGATCAAGATTGTA
CGTAAGGTGACAAGCTATTTTTCAATAAAGAATATCTTCCACTACTGCCATCTGGCGTCATAACTGCAAA
GTACACATATATTACGATGCTGTTCTATTAAATGCTTCCTATATTATATATATAGTAATGTCGTGATCTA
TGGTGCACTCTCAGTACAATCTGCTCTGATGCCGCATAGTTAAGCCAGCCCCGACACCCGCCAACACCCG
CTGACGCGCCCTGACGGGCTTGTCTGCTCCCGGCATCCGCTTACAGACAAGCTGTGACCGTCTCCGGGAG
CTGCATGTGTCAGAGGTTTTCACCGTCATCACCGAAACGCGCGA
Features (pLannotate 1.2.2; 22 found; start..end, strand, type, name):
     69..572     -  misc_feature   CEN/ARS: S. cerevisiae CEN6 centromere fused to an autonomously replicating sequence
    609..713     +  promoter       AmpR promoter: bla
    714..1574    +  CDS            AmpR: β-lactamase; bla; confers resistance to ampicillin, carbenicillin, and related antibiotics
   1745..2333    +  rep_origin     ori: high-copy-number ColE1/pMB1/pBR322/pUC origin of replication
   2516..2608    +  CDS            lacI (fragment): lac repressor; lacI; The lac repressor binds to the lac operator to inhibit transcription in E. coli. This inhibition can be relieved by adding lactose or isopropyl-β-D-thiogalactopyranoside (IPTG).
   2621..2642    +  protein_bind   CAP binding site: CAP binding activates transcription in the presence of cAMP. E. coli catabolite activator protein
   2657..2687    +  promoter       lac promoter: promoter for the E. coli lac operon
   2695..2711    +  protein_bind   lac operator: The lac repressor binds to the lac operator to inhibit transcription in E. coli. This inhibition can be relieved by adding lactose or isopropyl-β-D-thiogalactopyranoside (IPTG). lac repressor encoded by lacI
   2756..2774    +  promoter       T3 promoter: promoter for bacteriophage T3 RNA polymerase
   2825..3174    +  promoter       MET17 promoter: S. cerevisiae MET17; expression is repressed by methionine; MET15; MET25
   3174..3242    +  misc_feature   MCS (fragment): pBluescript multiple cloning site
   3301..3618    +  CDS            miniSOG: miniSOG is a basic (constitutively fluorescent) cyan fluorescent protein published in 2011, derived from Arabidopsis thaliana. It requires the cofactor flavin for fluorescence.
   3691..4665    +  CDS            Cre (fragment): site-specific recombinase Cre is a site-specific recombinase from bacteriophage P1. Recombination occurs at loxP sequences.
   4983..5230    +  terminator     CYC1 terminator: S. cerevisiae CYC1; transcription terminator for CYC1
   5249..5267    -  promoter       T7 promoter: promoter for bacteriophage T7 RNA polymerase
   5275..5430    +  CDS            lacZα (fragment): LacZα fragment of β-galactosidase; lacZ fragment
   5434..5862    +  rep_origin     f1 ori (sequence partly withheld): f1 bacteriophage origin of replication; arrow indicates direction of (+) strand synthesis
   5890..5941    -  misc_feature   bom (fragment): basis of mobility region from pBR322
   5992..6666    -  CDS            TRP1: phosphoribosylanthranilate isomerase, required for tryptophan biosynthesis; S. cerevisiae TRP1; yeast auxotrophic marker
   6667..6814    -  promoter       TRP1 promoter: S. cerevisiae TRP1
   6952..7001    -  misc_feature   bom (fragment): basis of mobility region from pBR322
   7103..1       -  CDS            rop (fragment) (across the origin): Rop protein, which maintains plasmids at low copy number; rop
