[The description below was written by a language model from this plasmid's Addgene catalogue record and pLannotate feature annotations shown in this document.]
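Description:
pGY466 is a yeast–E. coli shuttle plasmid built on the pSH63 backbone for expressing LiCre, a single-chain light-inducible Cre recombinase, in Saccharomyces cerevisiae. In bacteria it is maintained through a high-copy ColE1/pUC-type origin and ampicillin resistance (bla). In yeast a CEN6/ARS element provides stable, low-copy centromeric maintenance and TRP1, under its own promoter, allows selection by tryptophan prototrophy. Backbone remnants of pBluescript-type vectors are also annotated, including an f1 origin, T3 and T7 promoters, lac promoter/operator elements, and fragments of lacZα, lacI, bom and rop.

The expression cassette consists of the MET17 promoter, which is repressed by methionine, followed by the LiCre coding sequence and the CYC1 terminator. LiCre is a synthetic fusion of the AsLOV2 photosensory domain from Avena sativa to a Cre recombinase carrying the E340A and D341A mutations. The automated annotation labels the upstream part of the fusion as miniSOG. This most likely reflects sequence similarity between related flavin-binding LOV domains rather than an actual miniSOG reporter, since the catalogue entry describes the domain as AsLOV2. The downstream part is annotated as a Cre fragment, which suggests that the recombinase portion is not full length. The catalogue lists the phage source as "P2", whereas Cre is from bacteriophage P1, as the feature table indicates.

The plasmid is intended as an optogenetic switch, in which illumination triggers recombination at loxP sites in yeast and methionine levels set how much of the enzyme is made. The depositor notes six nucleotide discrepancies in the MET17 promoter that are not known to affect function. The depositor and sequencing-derived records differ by only a few nucleotides in length and have essentially identical feature maps.
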