Addgene plasmid #166661: pGY466
Purpose: For light-inducible Cre recombinase (LiCre) expression under the Met17 promoter in yeast
Depositing lab: Gaël Yvert. Depositing organization: CNRS UMR 5239, Laboratoire de Biologie et Modélisation de la Cellule (LBMC). Publication: A single-chain and fast-responding light-inducible Cre recombinase as a novel optogenetic switch. Duplus-Bottin H, Spichty M, Triqueneaux G, Place C, Mangeot PE, Ohlmann T, Vittoz F, Yvert G. Elife. 2021 Feb 23;10. pii: 61268. doi: 10.7554/eLife.61268. PubMed 33620312.
Backbone
  Vector backbone: pSH63
  Backbone manufacturer: Euroscarf
  Vector type: Yeast Expression, Cre/Lox
  Selectable markers: TRP1
Growth in bacteria
  Bacterial resistance: Ampicillin, 100 μg/mL
  Growth temperature: 37°C
  Growth strain: DH5alpha
  Copy number: High Copy
Gene/Insert
  Gene/Insert name: LiCre (alt name: AsLOV2-CreE340AD341A)
  Species: Synthetic; Avena sativa, Bacteriopage P2
  Mutation: Cre: E340A, D341A
  Promoter: MET17
  Cloning method: Ligation Independent Cloning
Resource information
  A portion of this plasmid was derived from a plasmid made by: Vector pSH63 originates from Gueldener et al. Nucleic Acids Research, 2002, Vol. 30, No. 6 e23
Terms and licenses: Academic/Nonprofit Terms; Industry Terms: Not Available to Industry
Depositor comments: Please note: Plasmid contains 6 nucleotide discrepancies in the Met17 promoter sequence. These discrepancies are not known to affect plasmid function.
How to cite: pGY466 was a gift from Gaël Yvert (Addgene plasmid # 166661 ; http://n2t.net/addgene:166661 ; RRID:Addgene_166661)
